>Addgene plasmid #220146 | pLX307-CRBN-3F-BirA | addgene full sequence | sequence record 434918 | Addgene NGS Result
CTCGAGGCCTGCAGGTGCAAAGATGGATAAAGTTTTAAACAGAGAGGAATCTTTGCAGCTAATGGACCTT
CTAGGTCTTGAAAGGAGTGGGAATTGGCTCCGGTGCCCGTCAGTGGGCAGAGCGCACATCGCCCACAGTC
CCCGAGAAGTTGGGGGGAGGGGTCGGCAATTGAACCGGTGCCTAGAGAAGGTGGCGCGGGGTAAACTGGG
AAAGTGATGTCGTGTACTGGCTCCGCCTTTTTCCCGAGGGTGGGGGAGAACCGTATATAAGTGCAGTAGT
CGCCGTGAACGTTCTTTTTCGCAACGGGTTTGCCGCCAGAACACAGGTAAGTGCCGTGTGTGGTTCCCGC
GGGCCTGGCCTCTTTACGGGTTATGGCCCTTGCGTGCCTTGAATTACTTCCACCTGGCTGCAGTACGTGA
TTCTTGATCCCGAGCTTCGGGTTGGAAGTGGGTGGGAGAGTTCGAGGCCTTGCGCTTAAGGAGCCCCTTC
GCCTCGTGCTTGAGTTGAGGCCTGGCCTGGGCGCTGGGGCCGCCGCGTGCGAATCTGGTGGCACCTTCGC
GCCTGTCTCGCTGCTTTCGATAAGTCTCTAGCCATTTAAAATTTTTGATGACCTGCTGCGACGCTTTTTT
TCTGGCAAGATAGTCTTGTAAATGCGGGCCAAGATCTGCACACTGGTATTTCGGTTTTTGGGGCCGCGGG
CGGCGACGGGGCCCGTGCGTCCCAGCGCACATGTTCGGCGAGGCGGGGCCTGCGAGCGCGGCCACCGAGA
ATCGGACGGGGGTAGTCTCAAGCTGGCCGGCCTGCTCTGGTGCCTGGCCTCGCGCCGCCGTGTATCGCCC
CGCCCTGGGCGGCAAGGCTGGCCCGGTCGGCACCAGTTGCGTGAGCGGAAAGATGGCCGCTTCCCGGCCC
TGCTGCAGGGAGCTCAAAATGGAGGACGCGGCGCTCGGGAGAGCGGGCGGGTGAGTCACCCACACAAAGG
AAAAGGGCCTTTCCGTCCTCAGCCGTCGCTTCATGTGACTCCACGGAGTACCGGGCGCCGTCCAGGCACC
TCGATTAGTTCTCGAGCTTTTGGAGTACGTCGTCTTTAGGTTGGGGGGAGGGGTTTTATGCGATGGAGTT
TCCCCACACTGAGTGGGTGGAGACTGAAGTTAGGCCAGCTTGGCACTTGATGTAATTCTCCTTGGAATTT
GCCCTTTTTGAGTTTGGATCTTGGTTCATTCTCAAGCCTCAGACAGTGGTTCAAAGTTTTTTTCTTCCAT
TTCAGGTGTCGTGAGGCTAGCATCGATTGATCAACAAGTTTGTACAAAAAAGCAGGCTTAGCCACC
[1326 nt withheld, positions 1327-2652]
GGTTCTGACTACAAAGACCATGACGGTGATTATAAAGATCATGACATCGATTACAAGGATGACGATGACA
AGCTTATGAAGGATAACACCGTGCCACTGAAATTGATTGCCCTGTTAGCGAACGGTGAATTTCACTCTGG
CGAGCAGTTGGGTGAAACGCTGGGAATGAGCCGGGCGGCTATTAATAAACACATTCAGACACTGCGTGAC
TGGGGCGTTGATGTCTTTACCGTTCCGGGTAAAGGATACAGCCTGCCTGAGCCTATCCAGTTACTTAATG
CTAAACAGATATTGGGTCAGCTGGATGGCGGTAGTGTAGCCGTGCTGCCAGTGATTGACTCCACGAATCA
GTACCTTCTTGATCGTATCGGAGAGCTTAAATCGGGCGATGCTTGCATTGCAGAATACCAGCAGGCTGGC
CGTGGTCGCCGGGGTCGGAAATGGTTTTCGCCTTTTGGCGCAAACTTATATTTGTCGATGTTCTGGCGTC
TGGAACAAGGCCCGGCGGCGGCGATTGGTTTAAGTCTGGTTATCGGTATCGTGATGGCGGAAGTATTACG
CAAGCTGGGTGCAGATAAAGTTCGTGTTAAATGGCCTAATGACCTCTATCTGCAGGATCGCAAGCTGGCA
GGCATTCTGGTGGAGCTGACTGGCAAAACTGGCGATGCGGCGCAAATAGTCATTGGAGCCGGGATCAACA
TGGCAATGCGCCGTGTTGAAGAGAGTGTCGTTAATCAGGGGTGGATCACGCTGCAGGAAGCGGGGATCAA
TCTCGATCGTAATACGTTGGCGGCCATGCTAATACGTGAATTACGTGCTGCGTTGGAACTCTTCGAACAA
GAAGGATTGGCACCTTATCTGTCGCGCTGGGAAAAGCTGGATAATTTTATTAATCGCCCAGTGAAACTTA
TCATTGGTGATAAAGAAATATTTGGCATTTCACGCGGAATAGACAAACAGGGGGCTTTATTACTTGAGCA
GGATGGAATAATAAAACCCTGGATGGGCGGTGAAATATCCCTGCGTAGTGCAGAAAAATGAAACCCAGCT
TTCTTGTACAAAGTGGTTGATATCGGTAAGCCTATCCCTAACCCTCTCCTCGGTCTCGATTCTACGTAGT
AATGAACTAGTACCGGTTAAGTCGACAATCAACGCGTTAAGTCGACAATCAACCTCTGGATTACAAAATT
TGTGAAAGATTGACTGGTATTCTTAACTATGTTGCTCCTTTTACGCTATGTGGATACGCTGCTTTAATGC
CTTTGTATCATGCTATTGCTTCCCGTATGGCTTTCATTTTCTCCTCCTTGTATAAATCCTGGTTGCTGTC
TCTTTATGAGGAGTTGTGGCCCGTTGTCAGGCAACGTGGCGTGGTGTGCACTGTGTTTGCTGACGCAACC
CCCACTGGTTGGGGCATTGCCACCACCTGTCAGCTCCTTTCCGGGACTTTCGCTTTCCCCCTCCCTATTG
CCACGGCGGAACTCATCGCCGCCTGCCTTGCCCGCTGCTGGACAGGGGCTCGGCTGTTGGGCACTGACAA
TTCCGTGGTGTTGTCGGGGAAATCATCGTCCTTTCCTTGGCTGCTCGCCTGTGTTGCCACCTGGATTCTG
CGCGGGACGTCCTTCTGCTACGTCCCTTCGGCCCTCAATCCAGCGGACCTTCCTTCCCGCGGCCTGCTGC
CGGCTCTGCGGCCTCTTCCGCGTCTTCGCCTTCGCCCTCAGACGAGTCGGATCTCCCTTTGGGCCGCCTC
CCCGCGTCGACTTTAAGACCAATGACTTACAAGGCAGCTGTAGATCTTAGCCACTTTTTAAAAGAAAAGG
GGGGACTGGAAGGGCTAATTCACTCCCAACGAAGACAAGATCTGCTTTTTGCTTGTACTGGGTCTCTCTG
GTTAGACCAGATCTGAGCCTGGGAGCTCTCTGGCTAACTAGGGAACCCACTGCTTAAGCCTCAATAAAGC
TTGCCTTGAGTGCTTCAAGTAGTGTGTGCCCGTCTGTTGTGTGACTCTGGTAACTAGAGATCCCTCAGAC
CCTTTTAGTCAGTGTGGAAAATCTCTAGCAGTACGTATAGTAGTTCATGTCATCTTATTATTCAGTATTT
ATAACTTGCAAAGAAATGAATATCAGAGAGTGAGAGGAACTTGTTTATTGCAGCTTATAATGGTTACAAA
TAAAGCAATAGCATCACAAATTTCACAAATAAAGCATTTTTTTCACTGCATTCTAGTTGTGGTTTGTCCA
AACTCATCAATGTATCTTATCATGTCTGGCTCTAGCTATCCCGCCCCTAACTCCGCCCATCCCGCCCCTA
ACTCCGCCCAGTTCCGCCCATTCTCCGCCCCATGGCTGACTAATTTTTTTTATTTATGCAGAGGCCGAGG
CCGCCTCGGCCTCTGAGCTATTCCAGAAGTAGTGAGGAGGCTTTTTTGGAGGCCTAGGGACGTACCCAAT
TCGCCCTATAGTGAGTCGTATTACGCGCGCTCACTGGCCGTCGTTTTACAACGTCGTGACTGGGAAAACC
CTGGCGTTACCCAACTTAATCGCCTTGCAGCACATCCCCCTTTCGCCAGCTGGCGTAATAGCGAAGAGGC
CCGCACCGATCGCCCTTCCCAACAGTTGCGCAGCCTGAATGGCGAATGGG
[124 nt withheld, positions 5293-5416]
C
[91 nt withheld, positions 5418-5508]
A
[49 nt withheld, positions 5510-5558]
CCTTTGACGTTGGAGTCCACGTTCTTT
[37 nt withheld, positions 5586-5622]
ACCCTATCTCGGTCTATTCTTTTGATTTATAAGGGATTTTGCCGATTTCGGCCTATTGGTTAAAAAATGA
GCTGATTTAACAAAAATTTAACGCGAATTTTAACAAAATATTAACGCTTACAATTTAGGTGGCACTTTTC
GGGGAAATGTGCGCGGAACCCCTATTTGTTTATTTTTCTAAATACATTCAAATATGTATCCGCTCATGAG
ACAATAACCCTGATAAATGCTTCAATAATATTGAAAAAGGAAGAGTATGAGTATTCAACATTTCCGTGTC
GCCCTTATTCCCTTTTTTGCGGCATTTTGCCTTCCTGTTTTTGCTCACCCAGAAACGCTGGTGAAAGTAA
AAGATGCTGAAGATCAGTTGGGTGCACGAGTGGGTTACATCGAACTGGATCTCAACAGCGGTAAGATCCT
TGAGAGTTTTCGCCCCGAAGAACGTTTTCCAATGATGAGCACTTTTAAAGTTCTGCTATGTGGCGCGGTA
TTATCCCGTATTGACGCCGGGCAAGAGCAACTCGGTCGCCGCATACACTATTCTCAGAATGACTTGGTTG
AGTACTCACCAGTCACAGAAAAGCATCTTACGGATGGCATGACAGTAAGAGAATTATGCAGTGCTGCCAT
AACCATGAGTGATAACACTGCGGCCAACTTACTTCTGACAACGATCGGAGGACCGAAGGAGCTAACCGCT
TTTTTGCACAACATGGGGGATCATGTAACTCGCCTTGATCGTTGGGAACCGGAGCTGAATGAAGCCATAC
CAAACGACGAGCGTGACACCACGATGCCTGTAGCAATGGCAACAACGTTGCGCAAACTATTAACTGGCGA
ACTACTTACTCTAGCTTCCCGGCAACAATTAATAGACTGGATGGAGGCGGATAAAGTTGCAGGACCACTT
CTGCGCTCGGCCCTTCCGGCTGGCTGGTTTATTGCTGATAAATCTGGAGCCGGTGAGCGTGGGTCTCGCG
GTATCATTGCAGCACTGGGGCCAGATGGTAAGCCCTCCCGTATCGTAGTTATCTACACGACGGGGAGTCA
GGCAACTATGGATGAACGAAATAGACAGATCGCTGAGATAGGTGCCTCACTGATTAAGCATTGGTAACTG
TCAGACCAAGTTTACTCATATATACTTTAGATTGATTTAAAACTTCATTTTTAATTTAAAAGGATCTAGG
TGAAGATCCTTTTTGATAATCTCATGACCAAAATCCCTTAACGTGAGTTTTCGTTCCACTGAGCGTCAGA
CCCCGTAGAAAAGATCAAAGGATCTTCTTGAGATCCTTTTTTTCTGCGCGTAATCTGCTGCTTGCAAACA
AAAAAACCACCGCTACCAGCGGTGGTTTGTTTGCCGGATCAAGAGCTACCAACTCTTTTTCCGAAGGTAA
CTGGCTTCAGCAGAGCGCAGATACCAAATACTGTTCTTCTAGTGTAGCCGTAGTTAGGCCACCACTTCAA
GAACTCTGTAGCACCGCCTACATACCTCGCTCTGCTAATCCTGTTACCAGTGGCTGCTGCCAGTGGCGAT
AAGTCGTGTCTTACCGGGTTGGACTCAAGACGATAGTTACCGGATAAGGCGCAGCGGTCGGGCTGAACGG
GGGGTTCGTGCACACAGCCCAGCTTGGAGCGAACGACCTACACCGAACTGAGATACCTACAGCGTGAGCT
ATGAGAAAGCGCCACGCTTCCCGAAGGGAGAAAGGCGGACAGGTATCCGGTAAGCGGCAGGGTCGGAACA
GGAGAGCGCACGAGGGAGCTTCCAGGGGGAAACGCCTGGTATCTTTATAGTCCTGTCGGGTTTCGCCACC
TCTGACTTGAGCGTCGATTTTTGTGATGCTCGTCAGGGGGGCGGAGCCTATGGAAAAACGCCAGCAACGC
GGCCTTTTTACGGTTCCTGGCCTTTTGCTGGCCTTTTGCTCACATGTTCTTTCCTGCGTTATCCCCTGAT
TCTGTGGATAACCGTATTACCGCCTTTGAGTGAGCTGATACCGCTCGCCGCAGCCGAACGACCGAGCGCA
GCGAGTCAGTGAGCGAGGAAGCGGAAGAGCGCCCAATACGCAAACCGCCTCTCCCCGCGCGTTGGCCGAT
TCATTAATGCAGCTGGCACGACAGGTTTCCCGACTGGAAAGCGGGCAGTGAGCGCAACGCAATTAATGTG
AGTTAGCTCACTCATTAGGCACCCCAGGCTTTACACTTTATGCTTCCGGCTCGTATGTTGTGTGGAATTG
TGAGCGGATAACAATTTCACACAGGAAACAGCTATGACCATGATTACGCCAAGCGCGCAATTAACCCTCA
CTAAAGGGAACAAAAGCTGGAGCTGCAAGCTTAATGTAGTCTTATGCAATACTCTTGTAGTCTTGCAACA
TGGTAACGATGAGTTAGCAACATGCCTTACAAGGAGAGAAAAAGCACCGTGCATGCCGATTGGTGGAAGT
AAGGTGGTACGATCGTGCCTTATTAGGAAGGCAACAGACGGGTCTGACATGGATTGGACGAACCACTGAA
TTGCCGCATTGCAGAGATATTGTATTTAAGTGCCTAGCTCGATACATAAACGGGTCTCTCTGGTTAGACC
AGATCTGAGCCTGGGAGCTCTCTGGCTAACTAGGGAACCCACTGCTTAAGCCTCAATAAAGCTTGCCTTG
AGTGCTTCAAGTAGTGTGTGCCCGTCTGTTGTGTGACTCTGGTAACTAGAGATCCCTCAGACCCTTTTAG
TCAGTGTGGAAAATCTCTAGCAGTGGCGCCCGAACAGGGACTTGAAAGCGAAAGGGAAACCAGAGGAGCT
CTCTCGACGCAGGACTCGGCTTGCTGAAGCGCGCACGGCAAGAGGCGAGGGGCGGCGACTGGTGAGTACG
CCAAAAATTTTGACTAGCGGAGGCTAGAAGGAGAGAGATGGGTGCGAGAGCGTCAGTATTAAGCGGGGGA
GAATTAGATCGCGATGGGAAAAAATTCGGTTAAGGCCAGGGGGAAAGAAAAAATATAAATTAAAACATAT
AGTATGGGCAAGCAGGGAGCTAGAACGATTCGCAGTTAATCCTGGCCTGTTAGAAACATCAGAAGGCTGT
AGACAAATACTGGGACAGCTACAACCATCCCTTCAGACAGGATCAGAAGAACTTAGATCATTATATAATA
CAGTAGCAACCCTCTATTGTGTGCATCAAAGGATAGAGATAAAAGACACCAAGGAAGCTTTAGACAAGAT
AGAGGAAGAGCAAAACAAAAGTAAGACCACCGCACAGCAAGCGGCCGCTGATCTTCAGACCTGGAGGAGG
AGATATGAGGGACAATTGGAGAAGTGAATTATATAAATATAAAGTAGTAAAAATTGAACCATTAGGAGTA
GCACCCACCAAGGCAAAGAGAAGAGTGGTGCAGAGAGAAAAAAGAGCAGTGGGAATAGGAGCTTTGTTCC
TTGGGTTCTTGGGAGCAGCAGGAAGCACTATGGGCGCAGCGTCAATGACGCTGACGGTACAGGCCAGACA
ATTATTGTCTGGTATAGTGCAGCAGCAGAACAATTTGCTGAGGGCTATTGAGGCGCAACAGCATCTGTTG
CAACTCACAGTCTGGGGCATCAAGCAGCTCCAGGCAAGAATCCTGGCTGTGGAAAGATACCTAAAGGATC
AACAGCTCCTGGGGATTTGGGGTTGCTCTGGAAAACTCATTTGCACCACTGCTGTGCCTTGGAATGCTAG
TTGGAGTAATAAATCTCTGGAACAGATTTGGAATCACACGACCTGGATGGAGTGGGACAGAGAAATTAAC
AATTACACAAGCTTAATACACTCCTTAATTGAAGAATCGCAAAACCAGCAAGAAAAGAATGAACAAGAAT
TATTGGAATTAGATAAATGGGCAAGTTTGTGGAATTGGTTTAACATAACAAATTGGCTGTGGTATATAAA
ATTATTCATAATGATAGTAGGAGGCTTGGTAGGTTTAAGAATAGTTTTTGCTGTACTTTCTATAGTGAAT
AGAGTTAGGCAGGGATATTCACCATTATCGTTTCAGACCCACCTCCCAACCCCGAGGGGACCCATGCATT
GCATCTCAATTAGTCAGCAACCAGGTGTGGAAAGTCCCCAGGCTCCCCAGCAGGCAGAAGTATGCAAAGC
ATGCGTCTCAATTAGTCAGCAACCATAGTCCCGCCCCTAACTCCGCCCATCCCGCCCCTAACTCCGCCCA
GTTCCGCCCATTCTCCGCCCCATGGCTGACTAATTTTTTTTATTTATGCAGAGGCCGAGGCCGCCTCGGC
CTCTGAGCTATTCCAGAAGTAGTGAGGAGGCTTTTTTGGAGGCCTAGGCTTTTGCAAAAAGCTTTCTAGA
GGTACCACCGGAGCTTACCATGACCGAGTACAAGCCCACGGTGCGCCTCGCCACCCGCGACGACGTCCCC
AGGGCCGTACGCACCCTCGCCGCCGCGTTCGCCGACTACCCCGCCACGCGCCACACCGTCGATCCGGACC
GCCACATCGAGCGGGTCACCGAGCTGCAAGAACTCTTCCTCACGCGCGTCGGGCTCGACATCGGCAAGGT
GTGGGTCGCGGACGACGGCGCCGCCGTGGCGGTCTGGACCACGCCGGAGAGCGTCGAAGCGGGGGCGGTG
TTCGCCGAGATCGGCCCGCGCATGGCCGAGTTGAGCGGTTCCCGGCTGGCCGCGCAGCAACAGATGGAAG
GCCTCCTGGCGCCGCACCGGCCCAAGGAGCCCGCGTGGTTCCTGGCCACCGTCGGCGTCTCGCCCGACCA
CCAGGGCAAGGGTCTGGGCAGCGCCGTCGTGCTCCCCGGAGTGGAGGCGGCCGAGCGCGCCGGGGTGCCC
GCCTTCCTGGAGACCTCCGCGCCCCGCAACCTCCCCTTCTACGAGCGGCTCGGCTTCACCGTCACCGCCG
ACGTCGAGGTGCCCGAAGGACCGCGCACCTGGTGCATGACCCGCAAGCCCGGTGCCAGTTAACGAATTCT
AGATCTTGAGACAAATGGCAGTATTCATCCACAATTTTAAAAGAAAAGGGGGGATTGGGGGGTACAGTGC
AGGGGAAAGAATAGTAGACATAATAGCAACAGACATACAAACTAAAGAATTACAAAAACAAATTACAAAA
ATTCAAAATTTTCGGGTTTATTACAGGGACAGCAGAGATCCACTTTGGCGCCGG
Features (pLannotate 1.2.2; 35 found; start..end, strand, type, name):
     23..89      +  CDS            small t antigen (fragment): SV40 (simian virus 40) small t antigen
     96..1274    +  promoter       EF-1α promoter: strong constitutive promoter for human elongation factor EF-1α
   1294..1318    +  protein_bind   attB1: mutant version of attB; recombination site for the Gateway® BP reaction BP Clonase™
   1327..2652    +  CDS            CRBN (sequence withheld): CRBN_HUMAN - Experimental evidence at protein level: Swiss-Prot protein existence level 1. Substrate recognition component of a DCX (DDB1-CUL4-X-box) E3 protein ligase complex that mediates the ubiquitination and subsequent proteasomal degradation of target proteins, such as MEIS2 (Probable). Normal degradation of key regulatory proteins is required for normal limb outgrowth and expression of the fibroblast growth factor FGF8 (PubMed:20223979, PubMed:24328678, PubMed:25043012, PubMed:25108355). Maintains presynaptic glutamate release and consequently cognitive functions, such as memory and lea
   2659..2724    +  CDS            3xFLAG: three tandem FLAG® epitope tags, followed by an enterokinase cleavage site
   2728..3690    +  CDS            birA: BIRA_ECOLI - Also known as bioR, dhbB. Experimental evidence at protein level: Swiss-Prot protein existence level 1. Acts both as a biotin--[acetyl-CoA-carboxylase] ligase and a biotin-operon repressor. In the presence of ATP, BirA activates biotin to form the BirA-biotinyl-5'-adenylate (BirA-bio-5'-AMP or holoBirA) complex. HoloBirA can either transfer the biotinyl moiety to the biotin carboxyl carrier protein (BCCP) subunit of acetyl-CoA carboxylase, or bind to the biotin operator site and inhibit transcription of the operon. From Escherichia coli (strain K12).
   3695..3719    -  protein_bind   attB2: mutant version of attB; recombination site for the Gateway® BP reaction BP Clonase™
   3727..3768    +  CDS            V5 tag: epitope tag from simian virus 5
   3819..4407    +  misc_feature   WPRE: woodchuck hepatitis virus posttranscriptional regulatory element
   4458..4477    +  misc_feature   cPPT/CTS (fragment): central polypurine tract and central termination sequence of HIV-1
   4479..4712    +  LTR            3' LTR (ΔU3): self-inactivating 3' long terminal repeat (LTR) from HIV-1
   4790..4911    +  polyA_signal   SV40 poly(A) signal: SV40 polyadenylation signal
   4951..5086    +  rep_origin     SV40 ori: SV40 origin of replication
   5107..5125    -  promoter       T7 promoter: promoter for bacteriophage T7 RNA polymerase
   5133..5288    +  CDS            lacZα (fragment): LacZα fragment of β-galactosidase; lacZ fragment
   5293..5721    +  rep_origin     f1 ori (sequence partly withheld): f1 bacteriophage origin of replication; arrow indicates direction of (+) strand synthesis
   5774..5878    +  promoter       AmpR promoter: bla
   5879..6739    +  CDS            AmpR: β-lactamase; bla; confers resistance to ampicillin, carbenicillin, and related antibiotics
   6910..7498    +  rep_origin     ori: high-copy-number ColE1/pMB1/pBR322/pUC origin of replication
   7681..7773    +  CDS            lacI (fragment): lac repressor; lacI; The lac repressor binds to the lac operator to inhibit transcription in E. coli. This inhibition can be relieved by adding lactose or isopropyl-β-D-thiogalactopyranoside (IPTG).
   7786..7807    +  protein_bind   CAP binding site: CAP binding activates transcription in the presence of cAMP. E. coli catabolite activator protein
   7822..7852    +  promoter       lac promoter: promoter for the E. coli lac operon
   7856..7878    +  protein_bind   lac operator (fragment): The lac repressor binds to the lac operator to inhibit transcription in E. coli. This inhibition can be relieved by adding lactose or isopropyl-β-D-thiogalactopyranoside (IPTG). lac repressor encoded by lacI
   7921..7939    +  promoter       T3 promoter: promoter for bacteriophage T3 RNA polymerase
   7967..8193    +  promoter       RSV promoter: Rous sarcoma virus enhancer/promoter
   8194..8374    +  LTR            5' LTR (truncated): truncated 5' long terminal repeat (LTR) from HIV-1
   8421..8546    +  misc_feature   HIV-1 Ψ: packaging signal of human immunodeficiency virus type 1
   8530..8893    +  CDS            HIV-1 gag (fragment): gag protein from human immunodeficiency virus 1; gag
   9039..9272    +  misc_feature   RRE: The Rev response element (RRE) of HIV-1 allows for Rev-dependent mRNA export from the nucleus to the cytoplasm.
   9649..9675    +  CDS            Rev (fragment): human immunodeficiency virus 1 (HIV-1) Rev protein; rev; enhances nuclear export of unspliced and incompletely spliced viral mRNAs
   9682..9705    +  promoter       SV40 promoter (fragment): SV40 early promoter
   9706..9777    +  promoter       SV40 promoter (fragment): SV40 enhancer and early promoter
   9801..9936    +  rep_origin     SV40 ori: SV40 origin of replication
   9982..10578   +  CDS            PuroR (fragment): puromycin N-acetyltransferase; pac from Streptomyces; confers resistance to puromycin
  10627..10744   +  misc_feature   cPPT/CTS: central polypurine tract and central termination sequence of HIV-1
