[The description below was written by a language model from this plasmid's Addgene catalogue record and pLannotate feature annotations shown in this document.]
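Description:
pLX307-CRBN-3F-BirA is a third-generation-style, self-inactivating lentiviral expression plasmid built on the pLEX_307 Gateway destination backbone, with a total size of about 10.8 kb. It is propagated in E. coli through a high-copy ColE1/pUC-type origin with ampicillin resistance (bla), and it also carries an f1 origin. The viral portion comprises an RSV promoter driving a truncated HIV-1 5' LTR, the Ψ packaging signal with a gag fragment, the RRE for Rev-dependent export, a cPPT/CTS, a WPRE and a ΔU3 3' LTR followed by an SV40 polyadenylation signal. Together these allow the genome to be packaged when helper functions are supplied in trans and then integrated into target cells without regenerating an active LTR promoter. An SV40 early promoter driving puromycin N-acetyltransferase lies within the transfer region and allows selection of transduced mammalian cells.

The payload is human cereblon (CRBN), the substrate receptor of the DDB1–CUL4 E3 ubiquitin ligase complex. It is expressed from the constitutive EF-1α promoter and fused at its C terminus to a 3xFLAG epitope followed by the E. coli biotin ligase BirA. The fusion is flanked by attB1 and attB2 sites left by Gateway recombination. The backbone's V5 tag lies downstream of attB2, but the record does not show whether it is translated as part of the fusion. WPRE downstream of the cassette enhances transcript expression. According to the record, the construct is used for CRBN substrate identification by E-STUB, a ubiquitin-specific proximity labeling approach for finding E3 ligase substrates. The FLAG tag provides a handle for detecting or purifying the fusion protein. Part of the plasmid derives from an earlier BirA-containing construct.
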