Addgene plasmid #220146: pLX307-CRBN-3F-BirA
Purpose: Expresses CRBN-BirA for CRBN substrate identification by E-STUB
Depositing lab: William Sellers. Depositing organization: Broad Institute. Publication: Ubiquitin-specific proximity labeling for the identification of E3 ligase substrates. Huang HT, Lumpkin RJ, Tsai RW, Su S, Zhao X, Xiong Y, Chen J, Mageed N, Donovan KA, Fischer ES, Sellers WR. Nat Chem Biol. 2024 Mar 21. doi: 10.1038/s41589-024-01590-9. PubMed 38514884.
Backbone
  Vector backbone: pLEX_307 (Plasmid #41392)
  Backbone size w/o insert (bp): 8400
  Total vector size (bp): 10786
  Vector type: Mammalian Expression, Lentiviral
  Selectable markers: Puromycin
Growth in bacteria
  Bacterial resistance: Ampicillin, 100 μg/mL
  Growth temperature: 30°C
  Growth strain: NEB Stable
  Copy number: High Copy
Gene/Insert
  Gene/Insert name: Cereblon (alt name: CRBN)
  Species: H. sapiens (human)
  Entrez Gene: CRBN (a.k.a. MRT2, MRT2A)
  Promoter: EF-1a
  Tag / fusion protein: 3F-BirA (C terminal on insert)
  Cloning method: Gateway Cloning
  Sequencing primers: 5′ EF1a-F; 3′ WPRE-R
Resource information
  A portion of this plasmid was derived from a plasmid made by: The Weissman lab (pJW1512, Addgene Plasmid #62366)
Terms and licenses: Academic/Nonprofit Terms; Industry Terms: Not Available to Industry
How to cite: pLX307-CRBN-3F-BirA was a gift from William Sellers (Addgene plasmid # 220146 ; http://n2t.net/addgene:220146 ; RRID:Addgene_220146)
